Addgene plasmid #208634: pET28-Flag-RBM24-95~236
Purpose: for E. coli expression of truncated Flag tagged human RBM24 (ENST00000379052), aa95~236
Depositing lab: Quanfu Ma. Depositing organization: Maternal and Child Health Hospital of Hubei Province.
Backbone
  Vector backbone: pET28a(+)
  Backbone manufacturer: Merck-Millipore (Novagen)
  Vector type: Bacterial Expression
Growth in bacteria
  Bacterial resistance: Kanamycin, 50 μg/mL
  Growth temperature: 37°C
  Growth strain: DH5alpha
  Copy number: Low Copy
Gene/Insert
  Gene/Insert name: human RBM24 (ENST00000216146) aa 95~236 (alt name: RBM24)
  Species: H. sapiens (human)
  Mutation: only aa 95~236, other residues not included
  GenBank ID: ENST00000379052
  Entrez Gene: RBM24 (a.k.a. RNPC6, dJ259A10.1)
  Promoter: T7
  Tag / fusion protein: Flag (N terminal on insert); 6xHis (N terminal on backbone)
  Cloning method: Gibson Cloning
  Sequencing primers: 5′ pETupstream, T7p; 3′ T7ter
Terms and licenses: Academic/Nonprofit Terms; Industry Terms: Not Available to Industry
Depositor comments: #important# For this plasmid, we failed to obtain enough soluble protein with standard protocol using BL21(DE3) and Ni-NTA. Need further optimization.
How to cite: pET28-Flag-RBM24-95~236 was a gift from Quanfu Ma (Addgene plasmid # 208634 ; http://n2t.net/addgene:208634 ; RRID:Addgene_208634)
