[The description below was written by a language model from this plasmid's Addgene catalogue record and pLannotate feature annotations shown in this document.]
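Description:
pET28-Flag-RBM24-95~236 is a bacterial expression plasmid built on the pET28a(+) backbone for producing a truncated form of human RBM24 in E. coli. It is selected with kanamycin through the aph(3')-Ia resistance gene and replicates from a pBR322-type ColE1 origin accompanied by the bom region and the rop gene, consistent with its listing as low copy. An f1 origin is also present. The annotated tetracycline-resistance fragments, the partial AmpR promoter and a predicted E. coli open reading frame look like backbone remnants rather than functional parts.

The expression cassette uses a T7 promoter followed by a lac operator and the T7 gene 10 ribosome binding site, with a plasmid-borne lacI gene supplying repressor. Transcription therefore depends on T7 RNA polymerase from a host such as a DE3 lysogen and is induced with IPTG, ending at the T7 terminator. The reading frame begins with the backbone's N-terminal 6xHis tag (picked up by the annotation as a short tag fragment) and a thrombin cleavage site, followed by a Flag epitope and then the RBM24 fragment covering residues 95 to 236 only, inserted by Gibson cloning. A short His-tag match lies downstream of the insert, as in the parental vector, but the record does not indicate whether it is translated.

The catalogue fields cite two different Ensembl transcript identifiers for the insert, an inconsistency the record does not resolve. The intended use is His-tag affinity purification of the Flag-tagged C-terminal portion of RBM24. However, the depositor warns that a standard approach using BL21(DE3) and Ni-NTA did not yield enough soluble protein and that further optimisation is needed.
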