Features (pLannotate 1.2.2; 22 found; start..end, strand, type, name):
     12..440     +  rep_origin     f1 ori (sequence partly withheld): f1 bacteriophage origin of replication; arrow indicates direction of (+) strand synthesis
    493..550     +  promoter       AmpR promoter (fragment): bla
    559..1374    -  CDS            KanR: aminoglycoside phosphotransferase; aph(3')-Ia; confers resistance to kanamycin in bacteria or G418 (Geneticin®) in eukaryotes
   1496..2084    +  rep_origin     ori: high-copy-number ColE1/pMB1/pBR322/pUC origin of replication
   2270..2409    -  misc_feature   bom: basis of mobility region from pBR322
   2511..2702    -  CDS            rop: Rop protein, which maintains plasmids at low copy number; rop
   2719..3099    +  CDS            YPB1_ECOLX: Protein predicted: Swiss-Prot protein existence level 4. From Escherichia coli.
   3171..3462    -  CDS            TcR (fragment): tetracycline efflux protein; tet; confers resistance to tetracycline
   3477..3498    -  protein_bind   CAP binding site: CAP binding activates transcription in the presence of cAMP. E. coli catabolite activator protein
   3511..4593    -  CDS            lacI: lac repressor; lacI; The lac repressor binds to the lac operator to inhibit transcription in E. coli. This inhibition can be relieved by adding lactose or isopropyl-β-D-thiogalactopyranoside (IPTG).
   4594..4671    -  promoter       lacI promoter: lacI
   4679..4958    -  CDS            TcR (fragment): tetracycline efflux protein; tet; confers resistance to tetracycline
   4980..4998    +  promoter       T7 promoter: promoter for bacteriophage T7 RNA polymerase
   4999..5023    +  protein_bind   lac operator: The lac repressor binds to the lac operator to inhibit transcription in E. coli. This inhibition can be relieved by adding lactose or isopropyl-β-D-thiogalactopyranoside (IPTG). lac repressor encoded by lacI
   5038..5060    +  RBS            RBS: efficient ribosome binding site from bacteriophage T7 gene 10 (Olins and Rangwala, 1989)
   5079..5095    +  CDS            capTEV™ (fragment): composite tag for in vivo biotinylation, TEV protease cleavage, and 6xHis tagging
   5106..5123    +  CDS            thrombin site: thrombin recognition and cleavage site
   5133..5149    +  CDS            FLAG (fragment): FLAG® epitope tag, followed by an enterokinase cleavage site
   5169..5594    +  CDS            RBM24 (fragment): RBM24_HUMAN - Also known as RNPC6. Experimental evidence at protein level: Swiss-Prot protein existence level 1. (Microbial infection) Promotes hepatitis C virus (HCV) replication over translation through the inhibition of viral protein expression. Decreases viral translation by linking viral 5'- and 3'- UTRs, blocking 80S ribosome assembly on the viral IRES and enhancing the interaction of the mature core protein and 5'-UTR. From Homo sapiens (Human).
   5679..5696    +  CDS            9xHis (fragment): 9xHis affinity tag
   5706..5755    +  CDS            SET1 (fragment): solubility-enhancement tag derived from T7 phage gene 10B
   5763..5810    +  terminator     T7 terminator: transcription terminator for bacteriophage T7 RNA polymerase
>Addgene plasmid #208634 | pET28-Flag-RBM24-95~236 | addgene full sequence | sequence record 418349 | Addgene NGS Result
TGGCGAATGGG
[124 nt withheld, positions 12-135]
C
[91 nt withheld, positions 137-227]
A
[49 nt withheld, positions 229-277]
CCTTTGACGTTGGAGTCCACGTTCTTT
[37 nt withheld, positions 305-341]
ACCCTATCTCGGTCTATTCTTTTGATTTATAAGGGATTTTGCCGATTTCGGCCTATTGGTTAAAAAATGA
GCTGATTTAACAAAAATTTAACGCGAATTTTAACAAAATATTAACGCTTACAATTTAGGTGGCACTTTTC
GGGGAAATGTGCGCGGAACCCCTATTTGTTTATTTTTCTAAATACATTCAAATATGTATCCGCTCATGAA
TTAATTCTTAGAAAAACTCATCGAGCATCAAATGAAACTGCAATTTATTCATATCAGGATTATCAATACC
ATATTTTTGAAAAAGCCGTTTCTGTAATGAAGGAGAAAACTCACCGAGGCAGTTCCATAGGATGGCAAGA
TCCTGGTATCGGTCTGCGATTCCGACTCGTCCAACATCAATACAACCTATTAATTTCCCCTCGTCAAAAA
TAAGGTTATCAAGTGAGAAATCACCATGAGTGACGACTGAATCCGGTGAGAATGGCAAAAGTTTATGCAT
TTCTTTCCAGACTTGTTCAACAGGCCAGCCATTACGCTCGTCATCAAAATCACTCGCATCAACCAAACCG
TTATTCATTCGTGATTGCGCCTGAGCGAGACGAAATACGCGATCGCTGTTAAAAGGACAATTACAAACAG
GAATCGAATGCAACCGGCGCAGGAACACTGCCAGCGCATCAACAATATTTTCACCTGAATCAGGATATTC
TTCTAATACCTGGAATGCTGTTTTCCCGGGGATCGCAGTGGTGAGTAACCATGCATCATCAGGAGTACGG
ATAAAATGCTTGATGGTCGGAAGAGGCATAAATTCCGTCAGCCAGTTTAGTCTGACCATCTCATCTGTAA
CATCATTGGCAACGCTACCTTTGCCATGTTTCAGAAACAACTCTGGCGCATCGGGCTTCCCATACAATCG
ATAGATTGTCGCACCTGATTGCCCGACATTATCGCGAGCCCATTTATACCCATATAAATCAGCATCCATG
TTGGAATTTAATCGCGGCCTAGAGCAAGACGTTTCCCGTTGAATATGGCTCATAACACCCCTTGTATTAC
TGTTTATGTAAGCAGACAGTTTTATTGTTCATGACCAAAATCCCTTAACGTGAGTTTTCGTTCCACTGAG
CGTCAGACCCCGTAGAAAAGATCAAAGGATCTTCTTGAGATCCTTTTTTTCTGCGCGTAATCTGCTGCTT
GCAAACAAAAAAACCACCGCTACCAGCGGTGGTTTGTTTGCCGGATCAAGAGCTACCAACTCTTTTTCCG
AAGGTAACTGGCTTCAGCAGAGCGCAGATACCAAATACTGTCCTTCTAGTGTAGCCGTAGTTAGGCCACC
ACTTCAAGAACTCTGTAGCACCGCCTACATACCTCGCTCTGCTAATCCTGTTACCAGTGGCTGCTGCCAG
TGGCGATAAGTCGTGTCTTACCGGGTTGGACTCAAGACGATAGTTACCGGATAAGGCGCAGCGGTCGGGC
TGAACGGGGGGTTCGTGCACACAGCCCAGCTTGGAGCGAACGACCTACACCGAACTGAGATACCTACAGC
GTGAGCTATGAGAAAGCGCCACGCTTCCCGAAGGGAGAAAGGCGGACAGGTATCCGGTAAGCGGCAGGGT
CGGAACAGGAGAGCGCACGAGGGAGCTTCCAGGGGGAAACGCCTGGTATCTTTATAGTCCTGTCGGGTTT
CGCCACCTCTGACTTGAGCGTCGATTTTTGTGATGCTCGTCAGGGGGGCGGAGCCTATGGAAAAACGCCA
GCAACGCGGCCTTTTTACGGTTCCTGGCCTTTTGCTGGCCTTTTGCTCACATGTTCTTTCCTGCGTTATC
CCCTGATTCTGTGGATAACCGTATTACCGCCTTTGAGTGAGCTGATACCGCTCGCCGCAGCCGAACGACC
GAGCGCAGCGAGTCAGTGAGCGAGGAAGCGGAAGAGCGCCTGATGCGGTATTTTCTCCTTACGCATCTGT
GCGGTATTTCACACCGCAATGGTGCACTCTCAGTACAATCTGCTCTGATGCCGCATAGTTAAGCCAGTAT
ACACTCCGCTATCGCTACGTGACTGGGTCATGGCTGCGCCCCGACACCCGCCAACACCCGCTGACGCGCC
CTGACGGGCTTGTCTGCTCCCGGCATCCGCTTACAGACAAGCTGTGACCGTCTCCGGGAGCTGCATGTGT
CAGAGGTTTTCACCGTCATCACCGAAACGCGCGAGGCAGCTGCGGTAAAGCTCATCAGCGTGGTCGTGAA
GCGATTCACAGATGTCTGCCTGTTCATCCGCGTCCAGCTCGTTGAGTTTCTCCAGAAGCGTTAATGTCTG
GCTTCTGATAAAGCGGGCCATGTTAAGGGCGGTTTTTTCCTGTTTGGTCACTGATGCCTCCGTGTAAGGG
GGATTTCTGTTCATGGGGGTAATGATACCGATGAAACGAGAGAGGATGCTCACGATACGGGTTACTGATG
ATGAACATGCCCGGTTACTGGAACGTTGTGAGGGTAAACAACTGGCGGTATGGATGCGGCGGGACCAGAG
AAAAATCACTCAGGGTCAATGCCAGCGCTTCGTTAATACAGATGTAGGTGTTCCACAGGGTAGCCAGCAG
CATCCTGCGATGCAGATCCGGAACATAATGGTGCAGGGCGCTGACTTCCGCGTTTCCAGACTTTACGAAA
CACGGAAACCGAAGACCATTCATGTTGTTGCTCAGGTCGCAGACGTTTTGCAGCAGCAGTCGCTTCACGT
TCGCTCGCGTATCGGTGATTCATTCTGCTAACCAGTAAGGCAACCCCGCCAGCCTAGCCGGGTCCTCAAC
GACAGGAGCACGATCATGCGCACCCGTGGGGCCGCCATGCCGGCGATAATGGCCTGCTTCTCGCCGAAAC
GTTTGGTGGCGGGACCAGTGACGAAGGCTTGAGCGAGGGCGTGCAAGATTCCGAATACCGCAAGCGACAG
GCCGATCATCGTCGCGCTCCAGCGAAAGCGGTCCTCGCCGAAAATGACCCAGAGCGCTGCCGGCACCTGT
CCTACGAGTTGCATGATAAAGAAGACAGTCATAAGTGCGGCGACGATAGTCATGCCCCGCGCCCACCGGA
AGGAGCTGACTGGGTTGAAGGCTCTCAAGGGCATCGGTCGAGATCCCGGTGCCTAATGAGTGAGCTAACT
TACATTAATTGCGTTGCGCTCACTGCCCGCTTTCCAGTCGGGAAACCTGTCGTGCCAGCTGCATTAATGA
ATCGGCCAACGCGCGGGGAGAGGCGGTTTGCGTATTGGGCGCCAGGGTGGTTTTTCTTTTCACCAGTGAG
ACGGGCAACAGCTGATTGCCCTTCACCGCCTGGCCCTGAGAGAGTTGCAGCAAGCGGTCCACGCTGGTTT
GCCCCAGCAGGCGAAAATCCTGTTTGATGGTGGTTAACGGCGGGATATAACATGAGCTGTCTTCGGTATC
GTCGTATCCCACTACCGAGATATCCGCACCAACGCGCAGCCCGGACTCGGTAATGGCGCGCATTGCGCCC
AGCGCCATCTGATCGTTGGCAACCAGCATCGCAGTGGGAACGATGCCCTCATTCAGCATTTGCATGGTTT
GTTGAAAACCGGACATGGCACTCCAGTCGCCTTCCCGTTCCGCTATCGGCTGAATTTGATTGCGAGTGAG
ATATTTATGCCAGCCAGCCAGACGCAGACGCGCCGAGACAGAACTTAATGGGCCCGCTAACAGCGCGATT
TGCTGGTGACCCAATGCGACCAGATGCTCCACGCCCAGTCGCGTACCGTCTTCATGGGAGAAAATAATAC
TGTTGATGGGTGTCTGGTCAGAGACATCAAGAAATAACGCCGGAACATTAGTGCAGGCAGCTTCCACAGC
AATGGCATCCTGGTCATCCAGCGGATAGTTAATGATCAGCCCACTGACGCGTTGCGCGAGAAGATTGTGC
ACCGCCGCTTTACAGGCTTCGACGCCGCTTCGTTCTACCATCGACACCACCACGCTGGCACCCAGTTGAT
CGGCGCGAGATTTAATCGCCGCGACAATTTGCGACGGCGCGTGCAGGGCCAGACTGGAGGTGGCAACGCC
AATCAGCAACGACTGTTTGCCCGCCAGTTGTTGTGCCACGCGGTTGGGAATGTAATTCAGCTCCGCCATC
GCCGCTTCCACTTTTTCCCGCGTTTTCGCAGAAACGTGGCTGGCCTGGTTCACCACGCGGGAAACGGTCT
GATAAGAGACACCGGCATACTCTGCGACATCGTATAACGTTACTGGTTTCACATTCACCACCCTGAATTG
ACTCTCTTCCGGGCGCTATCATGCCATACCGCGAAAGGTTTTGCGCCATTCGATGGTGTCCGGGATCTCG
ACGCTCTCCCTTATGCGACTCCTGCATTAGGAAGCAGCCCAGTAGTAGGTTGAGGCCGTTGAGCACCGCC
GCCGCAAGGAATGGTGCATGCAAGGAGATGGCGCCCAACAGTCCCCCGGCCACGGGGCCTGCCACCATAC
CCACGCCGAAACAAGCGCTCATGAGCCCGAAGTGGCGAGCCCGATCTTCCCCATCGGTGATGTCGGCGAT
ATAGGCGCCAGCAACCGCACCTGTGGCGCCGGTGATGCCGGCCACGATGCGTCCGGCGTAGAGGATCGAG
ATCTCGATCCCGCGAAATTAATACGACTCACTATAGGGGAATTGTGAGCGGATAACAATTCCCCTCTAGA
AATAATTTTGTTTAACTTTAAGAAGGAGATATACCATGGGCAGCAGCCATCATCATCATCATCACAGCAG
CGGCCTGGTGCCGCGCGGCAGCCATATGGACTACAAGGACGACGATGATAAGGGCGGATCCCTCGAGATG
CAACCAGGTTTTGCCTTTGGTGTTCAACAACTTCATCCAGCCCTTATACAAAGACCTTTCGGGATACCTG
CCCACTATGTCTATCCGCAGGCTTTTGTGCAGCCGGGAGTGGTCATTCCACACGTCCAGCCGACAGCAGC
TGCCGCCTCCACCACCCCTTACATTGATTACACTGGAGCTGCATACGCACAATACTCAGCAGCTGCTGCT
GCTGCCGCCGCCGCTGCTGCCTATGACCAGTACCCCTATGCAGCCTCTCCAGCTGCTGCAGGATATGTTA
CTGCTGGGGGCTATGGCTACGCAGTCCAGCAGCCAATCACCGCAGCGGCACCTGGGACAGCTGCCGCCGC
CGCTGCAGCAGCTGCTGCCGCTGCAGCATTTGGCCAGTACCAGCCTCAGCAGCTGCAGACAGACCGAATG
CAATAGACCAGCCCCGATATCTGCAGAATTCCACCACACTGGACTAGTGGATCCGAGCTCGGTACCAAGC
TTGCGGCCGCACTCGAGCACCACCACCACCACCACTGAGATCCGGCTGCTAACAAAGCCCGAAAGGAAGC
TGAGTTGGCTGCTGCCACCGCTGAGCAATAACTAGCATAACCCCTTGGGGCCTCTAAACGGGTCTTGAGG
GGTTTTTTGCTGAAAGGAGGAACTATATCCGGAT
